Addgene plasmid #248123: pFUW-SNAP25B-D166Y
Purpose: Mammalian expression lentiviral vector encoding the Synaptosomal-Associated Protein (SNAP-25) with D166Y mutation
Depositing lab: Ege Kavalali. Depositing organization: Vanderbilt University. Publication: Role of Aberrant Spontaneous Neurotransmission in SNAP25-Associated Encephalopathies. Alten B, Zhou Q, Shin OH, Esquivies L, Lin PY, White KI, Sun R, Chung WK, Monteggia LM, Brunger AT, Kavalali ET. Neuron. 2021 Jan 6;109(1):59-72.e5. doi: 10.1016/j.neuron.2020.10.012. Epub 2020 Nov 3. PubMed 33147442.
Backbone
  Vector backbone: pFUW
  Backbone size w/o insert (bp): 9124
  Vector type: Mammalian Expression
Growth in bacteria
  Bacterial resistance: Ampicillin, 100 μg/mL
  Growth temperature: 37°C
  Growth strain: DH5alpha
  Copy number: High Copy
Gene/Insert
  Gene/Insert name: SNAP25B-D166Y
  Species: H. sapiens (human)
  Insert size (bp): 1123
  Mutation: D166Y
  Entrez Gene: SNAP25 (a.k.a. CMS18, RIC-4, RIC4, SEC9, SNAP, SNAP-25, SUP, bA416N4.2, dJ1068F16.2)
  Promoter: Ubiquitin
  Cloning method: Restriction Enzyme; 5′ cloning site EcoRI (not destroyed); 3′ cloning site BamHI (not destroyed)
  Sequencing primers: 5′ ttgaaatgtaatcatttgggtc; 3′ aggttgattatcgataagcttg
Resource information
  A portion of this plasmid was derived from a plasmid made by: Dr. David Baltimore
Terms and licenses: Academic/Nonprofit Terms; Industry Terms: Not Available to Industry
Depositor comments: Human SNAP25B with a silent mutation at residue #3 GAA for GAG [E]
How to cite: pFUW-SNAP25B-D166Y was a gift from Ege Kavalali (Addgene plasmid # 248123 ; http://n2t.net/addgene:248123 ; RRID:Addgene_248123)
