[The description below was written by a language model from this plasmid's Addgene catalogue record and pLannotate feature annotations shown in this document.]
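Description:
pFUW-SNAP25B-D166Y is an HIV-1-derived lentiviral transfer plasmid built on the pFUW backbone for expression of a mutant human SNAP-25 in mammalian cells. It is maintained in E. coli through a high-copy ColE1/pUC-type origin and selected with ampicillin via the bla gene. An f1 origin is also present, along with an SV40/EM7-driven BleoR cassette that lies outside the viral unit and could in principle provide Zeocin selection.

The viral genome is transcribed from a CMV enhancer/promoter fused to a truncated 5' LTR. It carries the Ψ packaging signal with a gag fragment, the Rev response element for Rev-dependent nuclear export of the genomic RNA, and the cPPT/CTS. Inside this unit, the human ubiquitin C promoter drives the SNAP25B coding sequence, cloned between EcoRI and BamHI sites that remain intact. A WPRE follows to enhance transcript stability and expression, then a truncated 3' LTR and a bGH polyadenylation signal. No tag or fluorescent reporter is annotated. The annotation tool matched the open reading frame to bovine SNAP25, which reflects the strong conservation of this protein; the catalogue records the insert as human. The annotated coding region is about 620 bp, shorter than the listed insert size of 1123 bp, and the record does not explain the difference.

The insert encodes the B isoform of the t-SNARE SNAP-25 with a D166Y substitution, plus a silent codon change at residue 3. The associated publication concerns aberrant spontaneous neurotransmission in SNAP25-associated encephalopathies, so the construct is suited to lentiviral delivery of this variant to study its effect on neurotransmitter release.
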