Features (pLannotate 1.2.2; 31 found; start..end, strand, type, name):
     30..82      -  misc_feature   bom (fragment): basis of mobility region from pBR322
    237..616     +  enhancer       CMV enhancer: human cytomegalovirus immediate early enhancer
    617..816     +  promoter       CMV promoter: human cytomegalovirus (CMV) immediate early promoter
    834..1014    +  LTR            5' LTR (truncated): truncated 5' long terminal repeat (LTR) from HIV-1
   1061..1186    +  misc_feature   HIV-1 Ψ: packaging signal of human immunodeficiency virus type 1
   1170..1533    +  CDS            HIV-1 gag (fragment): gag protein from human immunodeficiency virus 1; gag
   1679..1912    +  misc_feature   RRE: The Rev response element (RRE) of HIV-1 allows for Rev-dependent mRNA export from the nucleus to the cytoplasm.
   2289..2389    +  CDS            Rev (fragment): human immunodeficiency virus 1 (HIV-1) Rev protein; rev; enhances nuclear export of unspliced and incompletely spliced viral mRNAs
   2439..2556    +  misc_feature   cPPT/CTS: central polypurine tract and central termination sequence of HIV-1
   2621..3832    +  promoter       UbC promoter: human ubiquitin C promoter
   3843..3865    -  misc_feature   MCS (fragment): pUC18/19 multiple cloning site
   3872..4489    +  CDS            SNAP25: SNP25_BOVIN - Experimental evidence at protein level: Swiss-Prot protein existence level 1. t-SNARE involved in the molecular regulation of neurotransmitter release. May play an important role in the synaptic function of specific neuronal systems. Associates with proteins involved in vesicle docking and membrane fusion. Regulates plasma membrane recycling through its interaction with CENPF. Modulates the gating characteristics of the delayed rectifier voltage-dependent potassium channel KCNB1 in pancreatic beta cells (By similarity). From Bos taurus (Bovine).
   4505..4528    +  misc_feature   MCS (fragment): pBluescript multiple cloning site
   4528..5116    +  misc_feature   WPRE: woodchuck hepatitis virus posttranscriptional regulatory element
   5053..5634    +  CDS            nef (fragment): NEF_HV1H2 - Experimental evidence at protein level: Swiss-Prot protein existence level 1. Extracellular Nef protein targets CD4(+) T-lymphocytes for apoptosis by interacting with CXCR4 surface receptors. From Human immunodeficiency virus type 1 group M subtype B (isolate HXB2) (HIV-1).
   5641..5821    +  LTR            5' LTR (truncated): truncated 5' long terminal repeat (LTR) from HIV-1
   5853..6077    +  polyA_signal   bGH poly(A) signal: bovine growth hormone polyadenylation signal
   6081..6102    +  promoter       SV40 promoter (fragment): SV40 enhancer and early promoter
   6123..6551    +  rep_origin     f1 ori (sequence partly withheld): f1 bacteriophage origin of replication; arrow indicates direction of (+) strand synthesis
   6565..6894    +  promoter       SV40 promoter: SV40 enhancer and early promoter
   6942..6989    +  promoter       EM7 promoter: synthetic bacterial promoter&nbsp
   7008..7382    +  CDS            BleoR: antibiotic-binding protein; Sh ble from Streptoalloteichus hindustanus; confers resistance to bleomycin, phleomycin, and Zeocin™
   7392..7517    +  CDS            ble (fragment): BLE_KLEPN - Experimental evidence at protein level: Swiss-Prot protein existence level 1. Binding protein with a strong affinity to the bleomycin family of antibiotics. Binds to CL990; an antimitotic-antibiotic compound. From Klebsiella pneumoniae.
   7512..7633    +  polyA_signal   SV40 poly(A) signal: SV40 polyadenylation signal
   7706..7722    -  protein_bind   lac operator: The lac repressor binds to the lac operator to inhibit transcription in E. coli. This inhibition can be relieved by adding lactose or isopropyl-β-D-thiogalactopyranoside (IPTG). lac repressor encoded by lacI
   7730..7760    -  promoter       lac promoter: promoter for the E. coli lac operon
   7775..7796    -  protein_bind   CAP binding site: CAP binding activates transcription in the presence of cAMP. E. coli catabolite activator protein
   7809..7901    -  CDS            lacI (fragment): lac repressor; lacI; The lac repressor binds to the lac operator to inhibit transcription in E. coli. This inhibition can be relieved by adding lactose or isopropyl-β-D-thiogalactopyranoside (IPTG).
   8084..8672    -  rep_origin     ori: high-copy-number ColE1/pMB1/pBR322/pUC origin of replication
   8843..9703    -  CDS            AmpR: β-lactamase; bla; confers resistance to ampicillin, carbenicillin, and related antibiotics
   9704..9808    -  promoter       AmpR promoter: bla
>Addgene plasmid #248123 | pFUW-SNAP25B-D166Y | addgene full sequence | sequence record 493397 | Addgene NGS Result
TCGACGGATCGGGAGATCTCCCGATCCCCTATGGTGCACTCTCAGTACAATCTGCTCTGATGCCGCATAG
TTAAGCCAGTATCTGCTCCCTGCTTGTGTGTTGGAGGTCGCTGAGTAGTGCGCGAGCAAAATTTAAGCTA
CAACAAGGCAAGGCTTGACCGACAATTGCATGAAGAATCTGCTTAGGGTTAGGCGTTTTGCGCTGCTTCG
CGATGTACGGGCCAGATATACGCGTTGACATTGATTATTGACTAGTTATTAATAGTAATCAATTACGGGG
TCATTAGTTCATAGCCCATATATGGAGTTCCGCGTTACATAACTTACGGTAAATGGCCCGCCTGGCTGAC
CGCCCAACGACCCCCGCCCATTGACGTCAATAATGACGTATGTTCCCATAGTAACGCCAATAGGGACTTT
CCATTGACGTCAATGGGTGGAGTATTTACGGTAAACTGCCCACTTGGCAGTACATCAAGTGTATCATATG
CCAAGTACGCCCCCTATTGACGTCAATGACGGTAAATGGCCCGCCTGGCATTATGCCCAGTACATGACCT
TATGGGACTTTCCTACTTGGCAGTACATCTACGTATTAGTCATCGCTATTACCATGGTGATGCGGTTTTG
GCAGTACATCAATGGGCGTGGATAGCGGTTTGACTCACGGGGATTTCCAAGTCTCCACCCCATTGACGTC
AATGGGAGTTTGTTTTGGCACCAAAATCAACGGGACTTTCCAAAATGTCGTAACAACTCCGCCCCATTGA
CGCAAATGGGCGGTAGGCGTGTACGGTGGGAGGTCTATATAAGCAGCGCGTTTTGCCTGTACTGGGTCTC
TCTGGTTAGACCAGATCTGAGCCTGGGAGCTCTCTGGCTAACTAGGGAACCCACTGCTTAAGCCTCAATA
AAGCTTGCCTTGAGTGCTTCAAGTAGTGTGTGCCCGTCTGTTGTGTGACTCTGGTAACTAGAGATCCCTC
AGACCCTTTTAGTCAGTGTGGAAAATCTCTAGCAGTGGCGCCCGAACAGGGACTTGAAAGCGAAAGGGAA
ACCAGAGGAGCTCTCTCGACGCAGGACTCGGCTTGCTGAAGCGCGCACGGCAAGAGGCGAGGGGCGGCGA
CTGGTGAGTACGCCAAAAATTTTGACTAGCGGAGGCTAGAAGGAGAGAGATGGGTGCGAGAGCGTCAGTA
TTAAGCGGGGGAGAATTAGATCGCGATGGGAAAAAATTCGGTTAAGGCCAGGGGGAAAGAAAAAATATAA
ATTAAAACATATAGTATGGGCAAGCAGGGAGCTAGAACGATTCGCAGTTAATCCTGGCCTGTTAGAAACA
TCAGAAGGCTGTAGACAAATACTGGGACAGCTACAACCATCCCTTCAGACAGGATCAGAAGAACTTAGAT
CATTATATAATACAGTAGCAACCCTCTATTGTGTGCATCAAAGGATAGAGATAAAAGACACCAAGGAAGC
TTTAGACAAGATAGAGGAAGAGCAAAACAAAAGTAAGACCACCGCACAGCAAGCGGCCGCTGATCTTCAG
ACCTGGAGGAGGAGATATGAGGGACAATTGGAGAAGTGAATTATATAAATATAAAGTAGTAAAAATTGAA
CCATTAGGAGTAGCACCCACCAAGGCAAAGAGAAGAGTGGTGCAGAGAGAAAAAAGAGCAGTGGGAATAG
GAGCTTTGTTCCTTGGGTTCTTGGGAGCAGCAGGAAGCACTATGGGCGCAGCGTCAATGACGCTGACGGT
ACAGGCCAGACAATTATTGTCTGGTATAGTGCAGCAGCAGAACAATTTGCTGAGGGCTATTGAGGCGCAA
CAGCATCTGTTGCAACTCACAGTCTGGGGCATCAAGCAGCTCCAGGCAAGAATCCTGGCTGTGGAAAGAT
ACCTAAAGGATCAACAGCTCCTGGGGATTTGGGGTTGCTCTGGAAAACTCATTTGCACCACTGCTGTGCC
TTGGAATGCTAGTTGGAGTAATAAATCTCTGGAACAGATTTGGAATCACACGACCTGGATGGAGTGGGAC
AGAGAAATTAACAATTACACAAGCTTAATACACTCCTTAATTGAAGAATCGCAAAACCAGCAAGAAAAGA
ATGAACAAGAATTATTGGAATTAGATAAATGGGCAAGTTTGTGGAATTGGTTTAACATAACAAATTGGCT
GTGGTATATAAAATTATTCATAATGATAGTAGGAGGCTTGGTAGGTTTAAGAATAGTTTTTGCTGTACTT
TCTATAGTGAATAGAGTTAGGCAGGGATATTCACCATTATCGTTTCAGACCCACCTCCCAACCCCGAGGG
GACCCGACAGGCCCGAAGGAATAGAAGAAGAAGGTGGAGAGAGAGACAGAGACAGATCCATTCGATTAGT
GAACGGATCGGCACTGCGTGCGCCAATTCTGCAGACAAATGGCAGTATTCATCCACAATTTTAAAAGAAA
AGGGGGGATTGGGGGGTACAGTGCAGGGGAAAGAATAGTAGACATAATAGCAACAGACATACAAACTAAA
GAATTACAAAAACAAATTACAAAAATTCAAAATTTTCGGGTTTATTACAGGGACAGCAGAGATCCAGTTT
GGTTAATTAACCCGTGTCGGCTCCAGATCTGGCCTCCGCGCCGGGTTTTGGCGCCTCCCGCGGGCGCCCC
CCTCCTCACGGCGAGCGCTGCCACGTCAGACGAAGGGCGCAGCGAGCGTCCTGATCCTTCCGCCCGGACG
CTCAGGACAGCGGCCCGCTGCTCATAAGACTCGGCCTTAGAACCCCAGTATCAGCAGAAGGACATTTTAG
GACGGGACTTGGGTGACTCTAGGGCACTGGTTTTCTTTCCAGAGAGCGGAACAGGCGAGGAAAAGTAGTC
CCTTCTCGGCGATTCTGCGGAGGGATCTCCGTGGGGCGGTGAACGCCGATGATTATATAAGGACGCGCCG
GGTGTGGCACAGCTAGTTCCGTCGCAGCCGGGATTTGGGTCGCGGTTCTTGTTTGTGGATCGCTGTGATC
GTCACTTGGTGAGTAGCGGGCTGCTGGGCTGGCCGGGGCTTTCGTGGCCGCCGGGCCGCTCGGTGGGACG
GAAGCGTGTGGAGAGACCGCCAAGGGCTGTAGTCTGGGTCCGCGAGCAAGGTTGCCCTGAACTGGGGGTT
GGGGGGAGCGCAGCAAAATGGCGGCTGTTCCCGAGTCTTGAATGGAAGACGCTTGTGAGGCGGGCTGTGA
GGTCGTTGAAACAAGGTGGGGGGCATGGTGGGCGGCAAGAACCCAAGGTCTTGAGGCCTTCGCTAATGCG
GGAAAGCTCTTATTCGGGTGAGATGGGCTGGGGCACCATCTGGGGACCCTGACGTGAAGTTTGTCACTGA
CTGGAGAACTCGGTTTGTCGTCTGTTGCGGGGGCGGCAGTTATGGCGGTGCCGTTGGGCAGTGCACCCGT
ACCTTTGGGAGCGCGCGCCCTCGTCGTGTCGTGACGTCACCCGTTCTGTTGGCTTATAATGCAGGGTGGG
GCCACCTGCCGGTAGGTGTGCGGTAGGCTTTTCTCCGTCGCAGGACGCAGGGTTCGGGCCTAGGGTAGGC
TCTCCTGAATCGACAGGCGCCGGACCTCTGGTGAGGGGAGGGATAAGTGAGGCGTCAGTTTCTTTGGTCG
GTTTTATGTACCTATCTTCTTAAGTAGCTGAAGCTCCGGTTTTGAACTATGCGCTCGGGGTTGGCGAGTG
TGTTTTGTGAAGTTTTTTAGGCACCTTTTGAAATGTAATCATTTGGGTCAATATGTAATTTTCAGTGTTA
GACTAGTAAATTGTCCGCTAAATTCTGGCCGTTTTTGGCTTTTTTGTTAGACGAAGCTTGGGCTGCAGGT
CGACTCTAGAGGATCGAATTCATGGCCGAGGACGCAGACATGCGCAATGAGCTGGAGGAGATGCAGCGAA
GGGCTGACCAGTTGGCTGATGAGTCGCTGGAAAGCACCCGTCGTATGCTGCAACTGGTTGAAGAGAGTAA
AGATGCTGGTATCAGGACTTTGGTTATGTTGGATGAACAAGGAGAACAACTGGAACGCATTGAGGAAGGG
ATGGACCAAATCAATAAGGACATGAAAGAAGCAGAAAAGAATTTGACGGACCTAGGAAAATTCTGCGGGC
TTTGTGTGTGTCCCTGTAACAAGCTTAAATCAAGTGATGCTTACAAAAAAGCCTGGGGCAATAATCAGGA
CGGAGTGGTGGCCAGCCAGCCTGCTCGTGTAGTGGACGAACGGGAGCAGATGGCCATCAGTGGCGGCTTC
ATCCGCAGGGTAACAAATGATGCCCGAGAAAATGAAATGGATGAAAACCTAGAGCAGGTGAGCGGCATCA
TCGGGAACCTCCGTCACATGGCCCTGTATATGGGCAATGAGATCGATACACAGAATCGCCAGATCGACAG
GATCATGGAGAAGGCTGATTCCAACAAAACCAGAATTGATGAGGCCAACCAACGTGCAACAAAGATGCTG
GGAAGTGGTTAAGGATCCGTTAACAATTCGATATCAAGCTTATCGATAATCAACCTCTGGATTACAAAAT
TTGTGAAAGATTGACTGGTATTCTTAACTATGTTGCTCCTTTTACGCTATGTGGATACGCTGCTTTAATG
CCTTTGTATCATGCTATTGCTTCCCGTATGGCTTTCATTTTCTCCTCCTTGTATAAATCCTGGTTGCTGT
CTCTTTATGAGGAGTTGTGGCCCGTTGTCAGGCAACGTGGCGTGGTGTGCACTGTGTTTGCTGACGCAAC
CCCCACTGGTTGGGGCATTGCCACCACCTGTCAGCTCCTTTCCGGGACTTTCGCTTTCCCCCTCCCTATT
GCCACGGCGGAACTCATCGCCGCCTGCCTTGCCCGCTGCTGGACAGGGGCTCGGCTGTTGGGCACTGACA
ATTCCGTGGTGTTGTCGGGGAAATCATCGTCCTTTCCTTGGCTGCTCGCCTGTGTTGCCACCTGGATTCT
GCGCGGGACGTCCTTCTGCTACGTCCCTTCGGCCCTCAATCCAGCGGACCTTCCTTCCCGCGGCCTGCTG
CCGGCTCTGCGGCCTCTTCCGCGTCTTCGCCTTCGCCCTCAGACGAGTCGGATCTCCCTTTGGGCCGCCT
CCCCGCATCGATACCGTCGACCTCGAGACCTAGAAAAACATGGAGCAATCACAAGTAGCAATACAGCAGC
TACCAATGCTGATTGTGCCTGGCTAGAAGCACAAGAGGAGGAGGAGGTGGGTTTTCCAGTCACACCTCAG
GTACCTTTAAGACCAATGACTTACAAGGCAGCTGTAGATCTTAGCCACTTTTTAAAAGAAAAGGGGGGAC
TGGAAGGGCTAATTCACTCCCAACGAAGACAAGATATCCTTGATCTGTGGATCTACCACACACAAGGCTA
CTTCCCTGATTGGCAGAACTACACACCAGGGCCAGGGATCAGATATCCACTGACCTTTGGATGGTGCTAC
AAGCTAGTACCAGTTGAGCAAGAGAAGGTAGAAGAAGCCAATGAAGGAGAGAACACCCGCTTGTTACACC
CTGTGAGCCTGCATGGGATGGATGACCCGGAGAGAGAAGTATTAGAGTGGAGGTTTGACAGCCGCCTAGC
ATTTCATCACATGGCCCGAGAGCTGCATCCGGACTGTACTGGGTCTCTCTGGTTAGACCAGATCTGAGCC
TGGGAGCTCTCTGGCTAACTAGGGAACCCACTGCTTAAGCCTCAATAAAGCTTGCCTTGAGTGCTTCAAG
TAGTGTGTGCCCGTCTGTTGTGTGACTCTGGTAACTAGAGATCCCTCAGACCCTTTTAGTCAGTGTGGAA
AATCTCTAGCAGGGCCCGTTTAAACCCGCTGATCAGCCTCGACTGTGCCTTCTAGTTGCCAGCCATCTGT
TGTTTGCCCCTCCCCCGTGCCTTCCTTGACCCTGGAAGGTGCCACTCCCACTGTCCTTTCCTAATAAAAT
GAGGAAATTGCATCGCATTGTCTGAGTAGGTGTCATTCTATTCTGGGGGGTGGGGTGGGGCAGGACAGCA
AGGGGGAGGATTGGGAAGACAATAGCAGGCATGCTGGGGATGCGGTGGGCTCTATGGCTTCTGAGGCGGA
AAGAACCAGCTGGGGCTCTAGGGGGTATCCCC
[124 nt withheld, positions 6123-6246]
C
[91 nt withheld, positions 6248-6338]
A
[49 nt withheld, positions 6340-6388]
CCTTTGACGTTGGAGTCCACGTTCTTT
[37 nt withheld, positions 6416-6452]
ACCCTATCTCGGTCTATTCTTTTGATTTATAAGGGATTTTGCCGATTTCGGCCTATTGGTTAAAAAATGA
GCTGATTTAACAAAAATTTAACGCGAATTAATTCTGTGGAATGTGTGTCAGTTAGGGTGTGGAAAGTCCC
CAGGCTCCCCAGCAGGCAGAAGTATGCAAAGCATGCATCTCAATTAGTCAGCAACCAGGTGTGGAAAGTC
CCCAGGCTCCCCAGCAGGCAGAAGTATGCAAAGCATGCATCTCAATTAGTCAGCAACCATAGTCCCGCCC
CTAACTCCGCCCATCCCGCCCCTAACTCCGCCCAGTTCCGCCCATTCTCCGCCCCATGGCTGACTAATTT
TTTTTATTTATGCAGAGGCCGAGGCCGCCTCTGCCTCTGAGCTATTCCAGAAGTAGTGAGGAGGCTTTTT
TGGAGGCCTAGGCTTTTGCAAAAAGCTCCCGGGAGCTTGTATATCCATTTTCGGATCTGATCAGCACGTG
TTGACAATTAATCATCGGCATAGTATATCGGCATAGTATAATACGACAAGGTGAGGAACTAAACCATGGC
CAAGTTGACCAGTGCCGTTCCGGTGCTCACCGCGCGCGACGTCGCCGGAGCGGTCGAGTTCTGGACCGAC
CGGCTCGGGTTCTCCCGGGACTTCGTGGAGGACGACTTCGCCGGTGTGGTCCGGGACGACGTGACCCTGT
TCATCAGCGCGGTCCAGGACCAGGTGGTGCCGGACAACACCCTGGCCTGGGTGTGGGTGCGCGGCCTGGA
CGAGCTGTACGCCGAGTGGTCGGAGGTCGTGTCCACGAACTTCCGGGACGCCTCCGGGCCGGCCATGACC
GAGATCGGCGAGCAGCCGTGGGGGCGGGAGTTCGCCCTGCGCGACCCGGCCGGCAACTGCGTGCACTTCG
TGGCCGAGGAGCAGGACTGACACGTGCTACGAGATTTCGATTCCACCGCCGCCTTCTATGAAAGGTTGGG
CTTCGGAATCGTTTTCCGGGACGCCGGCTGGATGATCCTCCAGCGCGGGGATCTCATGCTGGAGTTCTTC
GCCCACCCCAACTTGTTTATTGCAGCTTATAATGGTTACAAATAAAGCAATAGCATCACAAATTTCACAA
ATAAAGCATTTTTTTCACTGCATTCTAGTTGTGGTTTGTCCAAACTCATCAATGTATCTTATCATGTCTG
TATACCGTCGACCTCTAGCTAGAGCTTGGCGTAATCATGGTCATAGCTGTTTCCTGTGTGAAATTGTTAT
CCGCTCACAATTCCACACAACATACGAGCCGGAAGCATAAAGTGTAAAGCCTGGGGTGCCTAATGAGTGA
GCTAACTCACATTAATTGCGTTGCGCTCACTGCCCGCTTTCCAGTCGGGAAACCTGTCGTGCCAGCTGCA
TTAATGAATCGGCCAACGCGCGGGGAGAGGCGGTTTGCGTATTGGGCGCTCTTCCGCTTCCTCGCTCACT
GACTCGCTGCGCTCGGTCGTTCGGCTGCGGCGAGCGGTATCAGCTCACTCAAAGGCGGTAATACGGTTAT
CCACAGAATCAGGGGATAACGCAGGAAAGAACATGTGAGCAAAAGGCCAGCAAAAGGCCAGGAACCGTAA
AAAGGCCGCGTTGCTGGCGTTTTTCCATAGGCTCCGCCCCCCTGACGAGCATCACAAAAATCGACGCTCA
AGTCAGAGGTGGCGAAACCCGACAGGACTATAAAGATACCAGGCGTTTCCCCCTGGAAGCTCCCTCGTGC
GCTCTCCTGTTCCGACCCTGCCGCTTACCGGATACCTGTCCGCCTTTCTCCCTTCGGGAAGCGTGGCGCT
TTCTCATAGCTCACGCTGTAGGTATCTCAGTTCGGTGTAGGTCGTTCGCTCCAAGCTGGGCTGTGTGCAC
GAACCCCCCGTTCAGCCCGACCGCTGCGCCTTATCCGGTAACTATCGTCTTGAGTCCAACCCGGTAAGAC
ACGACTTATCGCCACTGGCAGCAGCCACTGGTAACAGGATTAGCAGAGCGAGGTATGTAGGCGGTGCTAC
AGAGTTCTTGAAGTGGTGGCCTAACTACGGCTACACTAGAAGAACAGTATTTGGTATCTGCGCTCTGCTG
AAGCCAGTTACCTTCGGAAAAAGAGTTGGTAGCTCTTGATCCGGCAAACAAACCACCGCTGGTAGCGGTG
GTTTTTTTGTTTGCAAGCAGCAGATTACGCGCAGAAAAAAAGGATCTCAAGAAGATCCTTTGATCTTTTC
TACGGGGTCTGACGCTCAGTGGAACGAAAACTCACGTTAAGGGATTTTGGTCATGAGATTATCAAAAAGG
ATCTTCACCTAGATCCTTTTAAATTAAAAATGAAGTTTTAAATCAATCTAAAGTATATATGAGTAAACTT
GGTCTGACAGTTACCAATGCTTAATCAGTGAGGCACCTATCTCAGCGATCTGTCTATTTCGTTCATCCAT
AGTTGCCTGACTCCCCGTCGTGTAGATAACTACGATACGGGAGGGCTTACCATCTGGCCCCAGTGCTGCA
ATGATACCGCGAGACCCACGCTCACCGGCTCCAGATTTATCAGCAATAAACCAGCCAGCCGGAAGGGCCG
AGCGCAGAAGTGGTCCTGCAACTTTATCCGCCTCCATCCAGTCTATTAATTGTTGCCGGGAAGCTAGAGT
AAGTAGTTCGCCAGTTAATAGTTTGCGCAACGTTGTTGCCATTGCTACAGGCATCGTGGTGTCACGCTCG
TCGTTTGGTATGGCTTCATTCAGCTCCGGTTCCCAACGATCAAGGCGAGTTACATGATCCCCCATGTTGT
GCAAAAAAGCGGTTAGCTCCTTCGGTCCTCCGATCGTTGTCAGAAGTAAGTTGGCCGCAGTGTTATCACT
CATGGTTATGGCAGCACTGCATAATTCTCTTACTGTCATGCCATCCGTAAGATGCTTTTCTGTGACTGGT
GAGTACTCAACCAAGTCATTCTGAGAATAGTGTATGCGGCGACCGAGTTGCTCTTGCCCGGCGTCAATAC
GGGATAATACCGCGCCACATAGCAGAACTTTAAAAGTGCTCATCATTGGAAAACGTTCTTCGGGGCGAAA
ACTCTCAAGGATCTTACCGCTGTTGAGATCCAGTTCGATGTAACCCACTCGTGCACCCAACTGATCTTCA
GCATCTTTTACTTTCACCAGCGTTTCTGGGTGAGCAAAAACAGGAAGGCAAAATGCCGCAAAAAAGGGAA
TAAGGGCGACACGGAAATGTTGAATACTCATACTCTTCCTTTTTCAATATTATTGAAGCATTTATCAGGG
TTATTGTCTCATGAGCGGATACATATTTGAATGTATTTAGAAAAATAAACAAATAGGGGTTCCGCGCACA
TTTCCCCGAAAAGTGCCACCTGACG
