>Addgene plasmid #248123 | pFUW-SNAP25B-D166Y | depositor partial sequence | sequence record 489201 | SNAP25B-D166Y seq using pFUW 5-sequencing primer
GTAATTGTCCGCTAAATTCTGGCCGTTTTTGGCTTTTTTGTTAGACGAAGCTTGGGCTGCAGGTCGACTC
TAGAGGATCGAATTCATGGCCGAGGACGCAGACATGCGCAATGAGCTGGAGGAGATGCAGCGAAGGGCTG
ACCAGTTGGCTGATGAGTCGCTGGAAAGCACCCGTCGTATGCTGCAACTGGTTGAAGAGAGTAAAGATGC
TGGTATCAGGACTTTGGTTATGTTGGATGAACAAGGAGAACAACTGGAACGCATTGAGGAAGGGATGGAC
CAAATCAATAAGGACATGAAAGAAGCAGAAAAGAATTTGACGGACCTAGGAAAATTCTGCGGGCTTTGTG
TGTGTCCCTGTAACAAGCTTAAATCAAGTGATGCTTACAAAAAAGCCTGGGGCAATAATCAGGACGGAGT
GGTGGCCAGCCAGCCTGCTCGTGTAGTGGACGAACGGGAGCAGATGGCCATCAGTGGCGGCTTCATCCGC
AGGGTAACAAATGATGCCCGAGAAAATGAAATGGATGAAAACCTAGAGCAGGTGAGCGGCATCATCGGGA
ACCTCCGTCACATGGCCCTGTATATGGGCAATGAGATCGATACACAGAATCGCCAGATCGACAGGATCAT
GGAGAAGGCTGATTCCAACAAAACCAGAATTGATGAGGCCAACCAACGTGCAACAAAGATGCTGGGAAGT
GGTTAAGGATCCGTTAACAATTCGATATCAAGCTTATCGATAATCAACCTCTGGATTACAAAATTTGTGA
AAGATTGACTGGTATTCTTAACTATGTTGCTCCTTTTACGCTATGTGGATACGCTGCTTTAATGCCTTTG
TATCATGCTATTGCTTCCCGTATGGCTTTCATTTTCTCCTCCTTGTATAAATCCTGGTTGCTGTCTCTTT
ATGAG
